Addgene plasmid #188438: pENTR-ZmIAA21
Purpose: Zea Mays Nuclear Auxin Signaling Repressor IAA21
Depositing lab: Britney Moss. Depositing organization: Whitman College. Publication: A Synthetic Approach Allows Rapid Characterization of the Maize Nuclear Auxin Response Circuit. Ramos Baez R, Buckley Y, Yu H, Chen Z, Gallavotti A, Nemhauser JL, Moss BL. Plant Physiol. 2020 Apr;182(4):1713-1722. doi: 10.1104/pp.19.01475. Epub 2020 Mar 2. PubMed 32123041.
Backbone
  Vector backbone: pENTR
  Vector type: Cloning
Growth in bacteria
  Bacterial resistance: Kanamycin, 50 μg/mL
  Growth temperature: 37°C
  Growth strain: DH5alpha
  Copy number: Unknown
Gene/Insert
  Gene/Insert name: Auxin Signaling Repressor IAA21
  Species: Zea Mays
  Cloning method: Gateway Cloning
  Sequencing primers: 5′ GGAAACAGCTATGACCATG
Terms and licenses: Academic/Nonprofit Terms; Industry Terms: Not Available to Industry
How to cite: pENTR-ZmIAA21 was a gift from Britney Moss (Addgene plasmid # 188438 ; http://n2t.net/addgene:188438 ; RRID:Addgene_188438)
