[The description below was written by a language model from this plasmid's Addgene catalogue record and pLannotate feature annotations shown in this document.]
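Description:
pENTR-ZmIAA21 is a Gateway entry clone built on the pENTR backbone and carrying the coding sequence for IAA21, an Aux/IAA-family nuclear auxin signaling repressor from maize (Zea mays). The sequenced plasmid is small, about 3.3 kb. It is maintained in E. coli through a high-copy ColE1/pUC-type origin of replication and selected with kanamycin via an aminoglycoside phosphotransferase (KanR) gene. As is typical of entry vectors, rrnB T1 and T2 transcription terminators sit upstream of the cloning region to insulate the insert from read-through transcription. Short lacI and lacZα fragments are backbone remnants with no apparent function.

The insert lies between attL1 and attL2 recombination sites, so an LR Clonase reaction can move it directionally into any attR-containing destination vector. The automated annotation labels this open reading frame as Arabidopsis IAA14. That label most likely reflects homology matching to a well-characterised Aux/IAA protein, not the true identity of the insert, which the catalogue entry gives as maize IAA21. Aux/IAA proteins are short-lived transcriptional repressors that interact with auxin response factors to hold auxin-responsive genes off at low auxin levels. No promoter is annotated upstream of the gene in the sense direction. The only one annotated is a T7 promoter beyond attL2, pointing back toward the insert, so the plasmid is a cloning intermediate and not an expression construct. The record does not mention any tags or name a destination vector. The associated work concerns synthetic reconstruction and characterisation of the maize nuclear auxin response circuit, which suggests the clone is a source for building IAA21 expression constructs for such assays.
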