Features (pLannotate 1.2.2; 10 found; start..end, strand, type, name):
    121..213     +  CDS            lacI (fragment): lac repressor; lacI; The lac repressor binds to the lac operator to inhibit transcription in E. coli. This inhibition can be relieved by adding lactose or isopropyl-β-D-thiogalactopyranoside (IPTG).
    268..295     -  terminator     rrnB T2 terminator: transcription terminator T2 from the E. coli rrnB gene
    427..470     +  terminator     rrnB T1 terminator: Escherichia coli rrnB; transcription terminator T1 from the E. coli rrnB gene
    517..553     -  CDS            lacZα (fragment): LacZα fragment of β-galactosidase; lacZ fragment
    569..668     +  protein_bind   attL1: mutant version of attL; recombination site for the Gateway® LR reaction LR Clonase™
    743..1402    +  CDS            IAA14: IAA14_ARATH - Also known as SLR1. Experimental evidence at protein level: Swiss-Prot protein existence level 1. Aux/IAA proteins are short-lived transcriptional factors that function as repressors of early auxin response genes at low auxin concentrations. Repression is thought to result from the interaction with auxin response factors (ARFs), proteins that bind to the auxin- responsive promoter element (AuxRE). Formation of heterodimers with ARF proteins may alter their ability to modulate early auxin response genes expression. From Arabidopsis thaliana (Mouse-ear cress).
   1410..1509    -  protein_bind   attL2: mutant version of attL; recombination site for the Gateway® LR reaction LR Clonase™
   1527..1545    -  promoter       T7 promoter: promoter for bacteriophage T7 RNA polymerase
   1679..2488    +  CDS            KanR: aminoglycoside phosphotransferase; aph(3')-Ia; confers resistance to kanamycin in bacteria or G418 (Geneticin®) in eukaryotes
   2635..3223    +  rep_origin     ori: high-copy-number ColE1/pMB1/pBR322/pUC origin of replication
>Addgene plasmid #188438 | pENTR-ZmIAA21 | addgene full sequence | sequence record 370215 | Addgene NGS Result
CTTTCCTGCGTTATCCCCTGATTCTGTGGATAACCGTATTACCGCCTTTGAGTGAGCTGATACCGCTCGC
CGCAGCCGAACGACCGAGCGCAGCGAGTCAGTGAGCGAGGAAGCGGAAGAGCGCCCAATACGCAAACCGC
CTCTCCCCGCGCGTTGGCCGATTCATTAATGCAGCTGGCACGACAGGTTTCCCGACTGGAAAGCGGGCAG
TGAGCGCAACGCAATTAATACGCGTACCGCTAGCCAGGAAGAGTTTGTAGAAACGCAAAAAGGCCATCCG
TCAGGATGGCCTTCTGCTTAGTTTGATGCCTGGCAGTTTATGGCGGGCGTCCTGCCCGCCACCCTCCGGG
CCGTTGCTTCACAACGTTCAAATCCGCTCCCGGCGGATTTGTCCTACTCAGGAGAGCGTTCACCGACAAA
CAACAGATAAAACGAAAGGCCCAGTCTTCCGACTGAGCCTTTCGTTTTATTTGATGCCTGGCAGTTCCCT
ACTCTCGCGTTAACGCTAGCATGGATGTTTTCCCAGTCACGACGTTGTAAAACGACGGCCAGTCTTAAGC
TCGGGCCCCAAATAATGATTTTATTTTGACTGATAGTGACCTGTTCGTTGCAACAAATTGATGAGCAATG
CTTTTTTATAATGCCAACTTTGTACAAAAAAGCAGGCTTCAAAATGTCGCCCCCACTCGACCTCGACTAC
ATAGGCCTCTCGCCGGCGGCGGCTGCCGCCGCTGCCCACGACGACCTGAAGGGTACCGAGCTCCGCCTTG
GTCTGCCGGGGTCCGGTTCGCCGGACCGCCGTGTTGTGGCTGCCACCGCAACCACCCTGGACCTGCTCCC
GGCTAAGGGCGCCAAGCGCGGGTTTTCTGACGAGGCGCCGACGCCATCGCCCGGTGCAGCTTCCGGGAAG
GGAAAGAAGGTAGCGGAAGAGGAGGACGACAAGAAGGTTGCAGCGACGCCGCAGCCGGTCGCAAAAGCTC
AGGTGGTGGGATGGCCACCAATCCGAAGCTACCGCAAGAACACGATGTCTACCACCCAGCTGAAGGGCAG
CAAGGAGGATGCTGAGGCCAAGCAGGACCAGGGGTTCCTGTACGTCAAGGTCAGCATGGATGGCGCGCCG
TACCTCAGGAAGATTGACCTCAAGACTTACAAGAACTACAAGGACCTGTCGACTGCGCTTGAGAAGATGT
TCAGTGGCTTCAGTACTGGCAAGGATGGCTTATCTGAGTACCGCAAGGATGGTGAATATGTTCTGACTTA
CGAGGACAAGGATGGAGATTGGATGCTTGTTGGCGATGTACCATGGGAGATGTTCGCTGACTCTTGCCGC
AGGCTCAGGATCATGAAAGGATCAGATGCAATTGGACTTGCTCCAAGGGCAGCTGATAAGTCCAAGAATC
GCAACTAGCACCCAGCTTTCTTGTACAAAGTTGGCATTATAAGAAAGCATTGCTTATCAATTTGTTGCAA
CGAACAGGTCACTATCAGTCAAAATAAAATCATTATTTGCCATCCAGCTGATATCCCCTATAGTGAGTCG
TATTACATGGTCATAGCTGTTTCCTGGCAGCTCTGGCCCGTGTCTCAAAATCTCTGATGTTACATTGCAC
AAGATAAAAATATATCATCATGAACAATAAAACTGTCTGCTTACATAAACAGTAATACAAGGGGTGTTAT
GAGCCATATTCAACGGGAAACGTCGAGGCCGCGATTAAATTCCAACATGGATGCTGATTTATATGGGTAT
AAATGGGCTCGCGATAATGTCGGGCAATCAGGTGCGACAATCTATCGCTTGTATGGGAAGCCCGATGCGC
CAGAGTTGTTTCTGAAACATGGCAAAGGTAGCGTTGCCAATGATGTTACAGATGAGATGGTCAGACTAAA
CTGGCTGACGGAATTTATGCCTCTTCCGACCATCAAGCATTTTATCCGTACTCCTGATGATGCATGGTTA
CTCACCACTGCGATCCCCGGAAAAACAGCATTCCAGGTATTAGAAGAATATCCTGATTCAGGTGAAAATA
TTGTTGATGCGCTGGCAGTGTTCCTGCGCCGGTTGCATTCGATTCCTGTTTGTAATTGTCCTTTTAACAG
CGATCGCGTATTTCGTCTCGCTCAGGCGCAATCACGAATGAATAACGGTTTGGTTGATGCGAGTGATTTT
GATGACGAGCGTAATGGCTGGCCTGTTGAACAAGTCTGGAAAGAAATGCATAAACTTTTGCCATTCTCAC
CGGATTCAGTCGTCACTCATGGTGATTTCTCACTTGATAACCTTATTTTTGACGAGGGGAAATTAATAGG
TTGTATTGATGTTGGACGAGTCGGAATCGCAGACCGATACCAGGATCTTGCCATCCTATGGAACTGCCTC
GGTGAGTTTTCTCCTTCATTACAGAAACGGCTTTTTCAAAAATATGGTATTGATAATCCTGATATGAATA
AATTGCAGTTTCATTTGATGCTCGATGAGTTTTTCTAATCAGAATTGGTTAATTGGTTGTAACACTGGCA
GAGCATTACGCTGACTTGACGGGACGGCGCAAGCTCATGACCAAAATCCCTTAACGTGAGTTACGCGTCG
TTCCACTGAGCGTCAGACCCCGTAGAAAAGATCAAAGGATCTTCTTGAGATCCTTTTTTTCTGCGCGTAA
TCTGCTGCTTGCAAACAAAAAAACCACCGCTACCAGCGGTGGTTTGTTTGCCGGATCAAGAGCTACCAAC
TCTTTTTCCGAAGGTAACTGGCTTCAGCAGAGCGCAGATACCAAATACTGTTCTTCTAGTGTAGCCGTAG
TTAGGCCACCACTTCAAGAACTCTGTAGCACCGCCTACATACCTCGCTCTGCTAATCCTGTTACCAGTGG
CTGCTGCCAGTGGCGATAAGTCGTGTCTTACCGGGTTGGACTCAAGACGATAGTTACCGGATAAGGCGCA
GCGGTCGGGCTGAACGGGGGGTTCGTGCACACAGCCCAGCTTGGAGCGAACGACCTACACCGAACTGAGA
TACCTACAGCGTGAGCTATGAGAAAGCGCCACGCTTCCCGAAGGGAGAAAGGCGGACAGGTATCCGGTAA
GCGGCAGGGTCGGAACAGGAGAGCGCACGAGGGAGCTTCCAGGGGGAAACGCCTGGTATCTTTATAGTCC
TGTCGGGTTTCGCCACCTCTGACTTGAGCGTCGATTTTTGTGATGCTCGTCAGGGGGGCGGAGCCTATGG
AAAAACGCCAGCAACGCGGCCTTTTTACGGTTCCTGGCCTTTTGCTGGCCTTTTGCTCACATGTT
